>Addgene plasmid #106731 | gh71 | addgene full sequence | sequence record 225625 | Addgene NGS Result
GAGGGCCTATTTCCCATGATTCCTTCATATTTGCATATACGATACAAGGCTGTTAGAGAGATAATTGGAA
TTAATTTGACTGTAAACACAAAGATATTAGTACAAAATACGTGACGTAGAAAGTAATAATTTCTTGGGTA
GTTTGCAGTTTTAAAATTATGTTTTAAAATGGACTATCATATGCTTACCGTAACTTGAAAGTATTTCGAT
TTCTTGGCTTTATATATCTTGTGGAAAGGACGAAACACCGCTCTTAAGCACACCTCAGCGGTTTTAGAGC
TAGAAATAGCAAGTTAAAATAAGGCTAGTCCGTTATCAACTTGAAAAAGTGGCACCGAGTCGGTGCTTTT
TTGTTTTAGAGCTAGAAATAGCAAGTTAAAATAAGGCTAGTCCGTTTTTAGCGCGTGCGCCAATTCTGCA
GACAAATGGCTCTAGAGGGCCGCAGGAACCCCTAGTGATGGAGTTGGCCACTCCCTCTCTGCGCGCTCGC
TCGCTCACTGAGGCCGGGCGACCAAAGGTCGCCCGACGCCCGGGCTTTGCCCGGGCGGCCTCAGTGAGCG
AGCGAGCGCGCAGCTGCCTGCAGGGGCGCCTGATGCGGTATTTTCTCCTTACGCATCTGTGCGGTATTTC
ACACCGCATA
[95 nt withheld, positions 641-735]
T
[46 nt withheld, positions 737-782]
C
[141 nt withheld, positions 784-924]
CCTTTGACGTTGGAGTCCACGTTCTTT
[37 nt withheld, positions 952-988]
ACTCTATCTCGGGCTATTCTTTTGATTTATAAGGGATTTTGCCGATTTCGGTCTATTGGTTAAAAAATGA
GCTGATTTAACAAAAATTTAACGCGAATTTTAACAAAATATTAACGTTTACAATTTTATGGTGCACTCTC
AGTACAATCTGCTCTGATGCCGCATAGTTAAGCCAGCCCCGACACCCGCCAACACCCGCTGACGCGCCCT
GACGGGCTTGTCTGCTCCCGGCATCCGCTTACAGACAAGCTGTGACCGTCTCCGGGAGCTGCATGTGTCA
GAGGTTTTCACCGTCATCACCGAAACGCGCGAGACGAAAGGGCCTCGTGATACGCCTATTTTTATAGGTT
AATGTCATGATAATAATGGTTTCTTAGACGTCAGGTGGCACTTTTCGGGGAAATGTGCGCGGAACCCCTA
TTTGTTTATTTTTCTAAATACATTCAAATATGTATCCGCTCATGAGACAATAACCCTGATAAATGCTTCA
ATAATATTGAAAAAGGAAGAGTATGAGTATTCAACATTTCCGTGTCGCCCTTATTCCCTTTTTTGCGGCA
TTTTGCCTTCCTGTTTTTGCTCACCCAGAAACGCTGGTGAAAGTAAAAGATGCTGAAGATCAGTTGGGTG
CACGAGTGGGTTACATCGAACTGGATCTCAACAGCGGTAAGATCCTTGAGAGTTTTCGCCCCGAAGAACG
TTTTCCAATGATGAGCACTTTTAAAGTTCTGCTATGTGGCGCGGTATTATCCCGTATTGACGCCGGGCAA
GAGCAACTCGGTCGCCGCATACACTATTCTCAGAATGACTTGGTTGAGTACTCACCAGTCACAGAAAAGC
ATCTTACGGATGGCATGACAGTAAGAGAATTATGCAGTGCTGCCATAACCATGAGTGATAACACTGCGGC
CAACTTACTTCTGACAACGATCGGAGGACCGAAGGAGCTAACCGCTTTTTTGCACAACATGGGGGATCAT
GTAACTCGCCTTGATCGTTGGGAACCGGAGCTGAATGAAGCCATACCAAACGACGAGCGTGACACCACGA
TGCCTGTAGCAATGGCAACAACGTTGCGCAAACTATTAACTGGCGAACTACTTACTCTAGCTTCCCGGCA
ACAATTAATAGACTGGATGGAGGCGGATAAAGTTGCAGGACCACTTCTGCGCTCGGCCCTTCCGGCTGGC
TGGTTTATTGCTGATAAATCTGGAGCCGGTGAGCGTGGAAGCCGCGGTATCATTGCAGCACTGGGGCCAG
ATGGTAAGCCCTCCCGTATCGTAGTTATCTACACGACGGGGAGTCAGGCAACTATGGATGAACGAAATAG
ACAGATCGCTGAGATAGGTGCCTCACTGATTAAGCATTGGTAACTGTCAGACCAAGTTTACTCATATATA
CTTTAGATTGATTTAAAACTTCATTTTTAATTTAAAAGGATCTAGGTGAAGATCCTTTTTGATAATCTCA
TGACCAAAATCCCTTAACGTGAGTTTTCGTTCCACTGAGCGTCAGACCCCGTAGAAAAGATCAAAGGATC
TTCTTGAGATCCTTTTTTTCTGCGCGTAATCTGCTGCTTGCAAACAAAAAAACCACCGCTACCAGCGGTG
GTTTGTTTGCCGGATCAAGAGCTACCAACTCTTTTTCCGAAGGTAACTGGCTTCAGCAGAGCGCAGATAC
CAAATACTGTTCTTCTAGTGTAGCCGTAGTTAGGCCACCACTTCAAGAACTCTGTAGCACCGCCTACATA
CCTCGCTCTGCTAATCCTGTTACCAGTGGCTGCTGCCAGTGGCGATAAGTCGTGTCTTACCGGGTTGGAC
TCAAGACGATAGTTACCGGATAAGGCGCAGCGGTCGGGCTGAACGGGGGGTTCGTGCACACAGCCCAGCT
TGGAGCGAACGACCTACACCGAACTGAGATACCTACAGCGTGAGCTATGAGAAAGCGCCACGCTTCCCGA
AGGGAGAAAGGCGGACAGGTATCCGGTAAGCGGCAGGGTCGGAACAGGAGAGCGCACGAGGGAGCTTCCA
GGGGGAAACGCCTGGTATCTTTATAGTCCTGTCGGGTTTCGCCACCTCTGACTTGAGCGTCGATTTTTGT
GATGCTCGTCAGGGGGGCGGAGCCTATGGAAAAACGCCAGCAACGCGGCCTTTTTACGGTTCCTGGCCTT
TTGCTGGCCTTTTGCTCACATGT
Features (pLannotate 1.2.2; 11 found; start..end, strand, type, name):
      1..241     +  promoter       U6 promoter: RNA polymerase III promoter for human U6 snRNA
    271..346     +  misc_RNA       gRNA scaffold: guide RNA scaffold for the Streptococcus pyogenes CRISPR/Cas9 system
    353..396     +  misc_RNA       gRNA scaffold (fragment): guide RNA scaffold for the Streptococcus pyogenes CRISPR/Cas9 system
    444..584     +  repeat_region  AAV2 ITR: inverted terminal repeat of adeno-associated virus serotype 2 inverted
    589..640     -  misc_feature   bom (fragment): basis of mobility region from pBR322
    659..1114    +  rep_origin     f1 ori (sequence partly withheld): f1 bacteriophage origin of replication; arrow indicates direction of (+) strand synthesis
   1115..1164    -  misc_feature   bom (fragment): basis of mobility region from pBR322
   1266..1301    -  CDS            rop (fragment): Rop protein, which maintains plasmids at low copy number; rop
   1396..1500    +  promoter       AmpR promoter: bla
   1501..2361    +  CDS            AmpR: β-lactamase; bla; confers resistance to ampicillin, carbenicillin, and related antibiotics
   2532..3120    +  rep_origin     ori: high-copy-number ColE1/pMB1/pBR322/pUC origin of replication
