[The description below was written by a language model from this plasmid's Addgene catalogue record and pLannotate feature annotations shown in this document.]
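Description:
gh71 is a small mammalian guide RNA expression plasmid built on the pU6 uni backbone and designed to deliver a single CRISPR/Cas9 gRNA against the human glycosyltransferase gene B3GNT5 (also known as beta3Gn-T5). The sequenced plasmid is about 3.2 kb. It is maintained in E. coli at high copy through a ColE1/pUC-type origin and selected with ampicillin via a β-lactamase cassette driven by its own promoter. An f1 phage origin is also present. Short fragments of the pBR322 bom region and of rop are annotated, but these look like backbone remnants rather than functional elements.

The payload is a human U6 RNA polymerase III promoter followed by a short gap, which corresponds in position to the 20-nucleotide B3GNT5 protospacer. Directly after it comes the Streptococcus pyogenes Cas9 gRNA scaffold. Transcription from U6 therefore yields a complete single guide RNA that directs SpCas9 to the B3GNT5 locus. A second, partial scaffold annotation lies just downstream of the full scaffold, and its role is not explained in the record. A single AAV2 inverted terminal repeat is annotated after the guide cassette. With only one ITR detected, the plasmid should not be assumed to work as an AAV packaging vector.

The plasmid encodes no Cas9, no mammalian selection marker and no reporter, so the nuclease must be supplied separately, for example by co-transfection or a Cas9-expressing cell line. It belongs to a validated gRNA library covering human glycosyltransferase genes and is intended for knockout or editing of B3GNT5 in human cells. The cloning sites used to insert the guide are not recorded.
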