Addgene plasmid #106731: gh71
Purpose: expression of gRNA targeting B3GNT5
Depositing lab: Eric-Paul Bennett. Depositing organization: University of Copenhagen. Publication: A validated gRNA library for CRISPR/Cas9 targeting of the human glycosyltransferase genome. Narimatsu Y, Joshi HJ, Zhang Y, Gomes C, Chen YH, Lorenzetti F, Furukawa S, Schjoldager K, Hansen L, Clausen H, Bennett EP, Wandall HH. Glycobiology. 2018 Jan 5. pii: 4791732. doi: 10.1093/glycob/cwx101. PubMed 29315387.
Backbone
  Vector backbone: pU6 uni
  Backbone size w/o insert (bp): 2376
  Vector type: Mammalian Expression
Growth in bacteria
  Bacterial resistance: Ampicillin, 100 μg/mL
  Growth temperature: 37°C
  Growth strain: DH5alpha
  Copy number: High Copy
Gene/Insert
  Gene/Insert name: B3GNT5
  gRNA/shRNA sequence: CTCTTAAGCACACCTCAGCG
  Species: H. sapiens (human)
  Entrez Gene: B3GNT5 (a.k.a. B3GN-T5, beta3Gn-T5)
  Cloning method: Restriction Enzyme; 5′ cloning site unknown (unknown if destroyed); 3′ cloning site unknown (unknown if destroyed)
  Sequencing primers: 5′ QCG forward
Terms and licenses: Academic/Nonprofit Terms; Industry Terms: Not Available to Industry
How to cite: gh71 was a gift from Eric-Paul Bennett (Addgene plasmid # 106731 ; http://n2t.net/addgene:106731 ; RRID:Addgene_106731)
