>Addgene plasmid #106731 | gh71 | addgene partial sequence | sequence record 220881 | hU6-F
GGAATTAATTTGACTGTAAACACAAAGATATTAGTACAAAATACGTGACGTAGAAAGTAATAATTTCTTG
GGTAGTTTGCAGTTTTAAAATTATGTTTTAAAATGGACTATCATATGCTTACCGTAACTTGAAAGTATTT
CGATTTCTTGGCTTTATATATCTTGTGGAAAGGACGAAACACCGCTCTTAAGCACACCTCAGCGGTTTTA
GAGCTAGAAATAGCAAGTTAAAATAAGGCTAGTCCGTTATCAACTTGAAAAAGTGGCACCGAGTCGGTGC
TTTTTTGTTTTAGAGCTAGAAATAGCAAGTTAAAATAAGGCTAGTCCGTTTTTAGCGCGTGCGCCAATTC
TGCAGACAAATGGCTCTAGAGGGCCGCAGGAACCCCTAGTGATGGAGTTGGCCACTCCCTCTCTGCGCGC
TCGCTCGCTCACTGA
